Addgene plasmid #136064: CAG-loxP-3xpA-loxP-H2B-sfGFP
Purpose: H2B-sfGFP cre reporter
Depositing lab: Mario Capecchi. Depositing organization: University of Utah. Publication: Lrig1 expression prospectively identifies stem cells in the ventricular-subventricular zone that are neurogenic throughout adult life. Nam HS, Capecchi MR. Neural Dev. 2020 Mar 17;15(1):3. doi: 10.1186/s13064-020-00139-5. PubMed 32183906.
Backbone
  Vector backbone: Custom
  Vector type: Mammalian Expression, Cre/Lox
Growth in bacteria
  Bacterial resistance: Ampicillin, 100 μg/mL
  Growth temperature: 30°C
  Growth strain: DH10B
  Copy number: High Copy
Gene/Insert
  Gene/Insert name: HIST1H2BB
  Species: H. sapiens (human)
  GenBank ID: NM_021062.2
  Entrez Gene: H2BC3 (a.k.a. H2B.1, H2B/f, H2BFF, HIST1H2BB)
  Tag / fusion protein: sfGFP (C terminal on insert)
Resource information
  A portion of this plasmid was derived from a plasmid made by: CAG promoter is from pCAGGS obtained from BCCM/LMBP. SV40 pA is from Clontech. HIST1H2BB is from plasmid #20972. sfGFP is from Sandia Biotech. WPRE is from Miguel Ramalho-Santos. bGH pA is from Neal Copeland. Backbone is from Stratagene.
Terms and licenses: Academic/Nonprofit Terms; Industry Terms: Not Available to Industry
Depositor comments: Similar to the situation with some other plasmids in this collection, the missing four nucleotides at the 5' end of the WPRE renders it unrecognizable to SnapGene, but the expression vector is functional.
How to cite: CAG-loxP-3xpA-loxP-H2B-sfGFP was a gift from Mario Capecchi (Addgene plasmid # 136064 ; http://n2t.net/addgene:136064 ; RRID:Addgene_136064)
