[The description below was written by a language model from this plasmid's Addgene catalogue record and pLannotate feature annotations shown in this document.]
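Description:
CAG-loxP-3xpA-loxP-H2B-sfGFP is a mammalian expression plasmid of about 7.8 kb that serves as a Cre-dependent fluorescent reporter. It is built on a custom backbone with pBluescript-type elements: a high-copy ColE1/pUC origin, an ampicillin resistance gene (AmpR) with its own promoter for selection in E. coli, an f1 phage origin, and remnants of the lac promoter/operator, lacZα and a T7 promoter. No mammalian selection marker is annotated.

The expression unit is driven by the CAG promoter, made up of the CMV immediate-early enhancer, the chicken β-actin promoter and a chimeric β-actin/β-globin intron, which gives strong, broadly active transcription. Immediately downstream lies a stop cassette of three tandem SV40 polyadenylation signals flanked by two loxP sites in the same orientation; the short "large T antigen" fragments annotated there are simply part of the repeated SV40 poly(A) segments. Without Cre, transcripts terminate in this cassette and the downstream coding sequence is not expressed. Cre recombinase excises the floxed stop, placing CAG directly upstream of human histone H2B (HIST1H2BB/H2BC3) fused at its C terminus to superfolder GFP. A WPRE follows to enhance transcript expression, and a bGH poly(A) signal ends the unit. The depositor notes that the WPRE lacks four nucleotides at its 5' end but that the vector is functional.

Because the histone fusion is incorporated into chromatin, recombined cells show bright nuclear green fluorescence, which is useful for identifying and counting cells that have experienced Cre activity. The associated publication concerns neural stem cells of the adult ventricular-subventricular zone. The depositor and sequencing-derived records differ by one nucleotide in length and share the same feature set.
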