Features (pLannotate 1.2.2; 27 found; start..end, strand, type, name):
     24..128     +  promoter       AmpR promoter: bla
    129..989     +  CDS            AmpR: β-lactamase; bla; confers resistance to ampicillin, carbenicillin, and related antibiotics
   1160..1748    +  rep_origin     ori: high-copy-number ColE1/pMB1/pBR322/pUC origin of replication
   1931..2023    +  CDS            lacI (fragment): lac repressor; lacI; The lac repressor binds to the lac operator to inhibit transcription in E. coli. This inhibition can be relieved by adding lactose or isopropyl-β-D-thiogalactopyranoside (IPTG).
   2036..2057    +  protein_bind   CAP binding site: CAP binding activates transcription in the presence of cAMP. E. coli catabolite activator protein
   2072..2102    +  promoter       lac promoter: promoter for the E. coli lac operon
   2110..2126    +  protein_bind   lac operator: The lac repressor binds to the lac operator to inhibit transcription in E. coli. This inhibition can be relieved by adding lactose or isopropyl-β-D-thiogalactopyranoside (IPTG). lac repressor encoded by lacI
   2406..2785    +  enhancer       CMV enhancer: human cytomegalovirus immediate early enhancer
   2787..3064    +  promoter       chicken β-actin promoter: No description available
   3065..4082    +  intron         chimeric intron: chimera between introns from chicken β-actin and rabbit β-globin
   4142..4175    +  protein_bind   loxP: Cre-mediated recombination occurs in the 8-bp core sequence (GCATACAT). Cre recombinase
   4178..4203    +  misc_feature   MCS (fragment): pBluescript multiple cloning site
   4203..4285    +  CDS            large T antigen (fragment): large T antigen from SV40 (simian virus 40)
   4308..4429    +  polyA_signal   SV40 poly(A) signal: SV40 polyadenylation signal
   4436..4518    +  CDS            large T antigen (fragment): large T antigen from SV40 (simian virus 40)
   4541..4662    +  polyA_signal   SV40 poly(A) signal: SV40 polyadenylation signal
   4669..4751    +  CDS            large T antigen (fragment): large T antigen from SV40 (simian virus 40)
   4774..4895    +  polyA_signal   SV40 poly(A) signal: SV40 polyadenylation signal
   4918..4951    +  protein_bind   loxP: Cre-mediated recombination occurs in the 8-bp core sequence (GCATACAT). Cre recombinase
   4961..5338    +  CDS            H2BC3: H2B1B_HUMAN - Also known as H2BFF, HIST1H2BB Experimental evidence at protein level: Swiss-Prot protein existence level 1. Core component of nucleosome. Nucleosomes wrap and compact DNA into chromatin, limiting DNA accessibility to the cellular machineries which require DNA as a template. Histones thereby play a central role in transcription regulation, DNA repair, DNA replication and chromosomal stability. DNA accessibility is regulated via a complex set of post-translational modifications of histones, also called histone code, and nucleosome remodeling. From Homo sapiens (Human).
   5357..6070    +  CDS            Superfolder GFP: Superfolder GFP is a basic (constitutively fluorescent) green fluorescent protein published in 2005, derived from Aequorea victoria. It is reported to be a very rapidly-maturing weak dimer.
   6082..6666    +  misc_feature   WPRE: woodchuck hepatitis virus posttranscriptional regulatory element
   6712..6936    +  polyA_signal   bGH poly(A) signal: bovine growth hormone polyadenylation signal
   6940..6961    +  promoter       SV40 promoter (fragment): SV40 enhancer and early promoter
   7134..7152    -  promoter       T7 promoter: promoter for bacteriophage T7 RNA polymerase
   7155..7312    +  CDS            lacZα (fragment): LacZα fragment of β-galactosidase; lacZ fragment
   7343..7771    -  rep_origin     f1 ori (sequence partly withheld): f1 bacteriophage origin of replication; arrow indicates direction of (+) strand synthesis
>Addgene plasmid #136064 | CAG-loxP-3xpA-loxP-H2B-sfGFP | depositor full sequence | sequence record 262693 | CAG-loxP-3xpA-loxP-H2B-sfGFP sequence 7774 bps
GTGGCACTTTTCGGGGAAATGTGCGCGGAACCCCTATTTGTTTATTTTTCTAAATACATTCAAATATGTA
TCCGCTCATGAGACAATAACCCTGATAAATGCTTCAATAATATTGAAAAAGGAAGAGTATGAGTATTCAA
CATTTCCGTGTCGCCCTTATTCCCTTTTTTGCGGCATTTTGCCTTCCTGTTTTTGCTCACCCAGAAACGC
TGGTGAAAGTAAAAGATGCTGAAGATCAGTTGGGTGCACGAGTGGGTTACATCGAACTGGATCTCAACAG
CGGTAAGATCCTTGAGAGTTTTCGCCCCGAAGAACGTTTTCCAATGATGAGCACTTTTAAAGTTCTGCTA
TGTGGCGCGGTATTATCCCGTATTGACGCCGGGCAAGAGCAACTCGGTCGCCGCATACACTATTCTCAGA
ATGACTTGGTTGAGTACTCACCAGTCACAGAAAAGCATCTTACGGATGGCATGACAGTAAGAGAATTATG
CAGTGCTGCCATAACCATGAGTGATAACACTGCGGCCAACTTACTTCTGACAACGATCGGAGGACCGAAG
GAGCTAACCGCTTTTTTGCACAACATGGGGGATCATGTAACTCGCCTTGATCGTTGGGAACCGGAGCTGA
ATGAAGCCATACCAAACGACGAGCGTGACACCACGATGCCTGTAGCAATGGCAACAACGTTGCGCAAACT
ATTAACTGGCGAACTACTTACTCTAGCTTCCCGGCAACAATTAATAGACTGGATGGAGGCGGATAAAGTT
GCAGGACCACTTCTGCGCTCGGCCCTTCCGGCTGGCTGGTTTATTGCTGATAAATCTGGAGCCGGTGAGC
GTGGGTCTCGCGGTATCATTGCAGCACTGGGGCCAGATGGTAAGCCCTCCCGTATCGTAGTTATCTACAC
GACGGGGAGTCAGGCAACTATGGATGAACGAAATAGACAGATCGCTGAGATAGGTGCCTCACTGATTAAG
CATTGGTAACTGTCAGACCAAGTTTACTCATATATACTTTAGATTGATTTAAAACTTCATTTTTAATTTA
AAAGGATCTAGGTGAAGATCCTTTTTGATAATCTCATGACCAAAATCCCTTAACGTGAGTTTTCGTTCCA
CTGAGCGTCAGACCCCGTAGAAAAGATCAAAGGATCTTCTTGAGATCCTTTTTTTCTGCGCGTAATCTGC
TGCTTGCAAACAAAAAAACCACCGCTACCAGCGGTGGTTTGTTTGCCGGATCAAGAGCTACCAACTCTTT
TTCCGAAGGTAACTGGCTTCAGCAGAGCGCAGATACCAAATACTGTCCTTCTAGTGTAGCCGTAGTTAGG
CCACCACTTCAAGAACTCTGTAGCACCGCCTACATACCTCGCTCTGCTAATCCTGTTACCAGTGGCTGCT
GCCAGTGGCGATAAGTCGTGTCTTACCGGGTTGGACTCAAGACGATAGTTACCGGATAAGGCGCAGCGGT
CGGGCTGAACGGGGGGTTCGTGCACACAGCCCAGCTTGGAGCGAACGACCTACACCGAACTGAGATACCT
ACAGCGTGAGCTATGAGAAAGCGCCACGCTTCCCGAAGGGAGAAAGGCGGACAGGTATCCGGTAAGCGGC
AGGGTCGGAACAGGAGAGCGCACGAGGGAGCTTCCAGGGGGAAACGCCTGGTATCTTTATAGTCCTGTCG
GGTTTCGCCACCTCTGACTTGAGCGTCGATTTTTGTGATGCTCGTCAGGGGGGCGGAGCCTATGGAAAAA
CGCCAGCAACGCGGCCTTTTTACGGTTCCTGGCCTTTTGCTGGCCTTTTGCTCACATGTTCTTTCCTGCG
TTATCCCCTGATTCTGTGGATAACCGTATTACCGCCTTTGAGTGAGCTGATACCGCTCGCCGCAGCCGAA
CGACCGAGCGCAGCGAGTCAGTGAGCGAGGAAGCGGAAGAGCGCCCAATACGCAAACCGCCTCTCCCCGC
GCGTTGGCCGATTCATTAATGCAGCTGGCACGACAGGTTTCCCGACTGGAAAGCGGGCAGTGAGCGCAAC
GCAATTAATGTGAGTTAGCTCACTCATTAGGCACCCCAGGCTTTACACTTTATGCTTCCGGCTCGTATGT
TGTGTGGAATTGTGAGCGGATAACAATTTCACACAGGAAACAGCTATGACCATGATTACGCCAAGCGCGC
AATTAAGTTTAAACAAGGGCAGGATGTGTCAAACTGCCAATAGAGAACTACTTACTCTTCAGGCTGAAGC
TGATGGAACAGGTAACAAAGGCAAACACTAATCATGATCAGCAAGATGAAGCAGAAAGGGAACAAGGGGA
TATTAAATGTGTATAGACACGCTAGAGAGATGGCTCAGCAGTTAAGAGAACTAGCTGGTCTTTCAGAGGT
CCTGAGATCAATACCGGTCATGGTCGACATTGATTATTGACTAGTTATTAATAGTAATCAATTACGGGGT
CATTAGTTCATAGCCCATATATGGAGTTCCGCGTTACATAACTTACGGTAAATGGCCCGCCTGGCTGACC
GCCCAACGACCCCCGCCCATTGACGTCAATAATGACGTATGTTCCCATAGTAACGCCAATAGGGACTTTC
CATTGACGTCAATGGGTGGAGTATTTACGGTAAACTGCCCACTTGGCAGTACATCAAGTGTATCATATGC
CAAGTACGCCCCCTATTGACGTCAATGACGGTAAATGGCCCGCCTGGCATTATGCCCAGTACATGACCTT
ATGGGACTTTCCTACTTGGCAGTACATCTACGTATTAGTCATCGCTATTACCATGGTCGAGGTGAGCCCC
ACGTTCTGCTTCACTCTCCCCATCTCCCCCCCCTCCCCACCCCCAATTTTGTATTTATTTATTTTTTAAT
TATTTTGTGCAGCGATGGGGGCGGGGGGGGGGGGGGGGCCCCCCCCAGGCGGGGCGGGGCGGGGCGAGGG
GCGGGGCGGGGCGAGGCGGAAAGGTGCGGCGGCAGCCAATCAGAGCGGCGCGCTCCGAAAGTTTCCTTTT
ATGGCGAGGCGGCGGCGGCGGCGGCCCTATAAAAAGCGAAGCGCGCGGCGGGCGGGAGTCGTTGCGCGCT
GCCTTCCCCCCGTGCCCCGCTCCGCCGCCGCCTCGCGCCGCCCGCCCCGGCTCTGACTGACCGCGTTACT
CCCACAGGTGAGCGGGCGGGACGGCCCTTCTCCTCCGGGCTGTAATTAGCGCTTGGTTTAATGACGGCTT
GTTTCTTTTCTGTGGCTGCGTGAAAGCCTTGAGGGGCTCCGGGAGGGCCCTTTGTGCGGGGGGAGCGGCT
CGGGGGGTGCGTGCGTGTGTGTGTGCGTGGGGAGCGCCGCGTGCGGCTCCGCGCTGCCCGGCGGCTGTGA
GCGCTGCGGGCGCGGCGCGGGGCTTTGTGCGCTCCGCAGTGTGCGCGAGGGGAGCGCGGCCGGGGGCGGT
GCCCCGCGGTGCGGGGGGGGCTGCGAGGGGAACAAAGGCTGCGTGCGGGGTGTGTGCGTGGGGGGGTGAG
CAGGGGGTGTGGGCGCGTCGGTCGGGCTGCAACCCCCCCTGCACCCCCCTCCCCGAGTTGCTGAGCACGG
CCCGGCTTCGGGTGCGGGGCTCCGTACGGGGCGTGGCGCGGGGCTCGCCGTGCCGGGCGGGGGGTGGCGG
CAGGTGGGGGTGCCGGGCGGGGCGGGGCCGCCTCGGGCCGGGGAGGGCTCGGGGGAAGGGGCGCGGCGGC
CCCCGGAGCGCCGGCGGCTGTCGAGGCGCGGCGAGCCGCAGCCATTGCCTTTTATGGTAATCGTGCGAGA
GGGCGCAGGGACTTCCTTTGTCCCAAATCTGTGCGGAGCCGAAATCTGGGAGGCGCCGCCGCACCCCCTC
TAGCGGGCGCGGGGCGAAGCGGTGCGGCGCCGGCAGGAAGGAAATGGGCGGGGAGGGCCTTCGTGCGTCG
CCGCGCCGCCGTCCCCTTCTCCCTCTCCAGCCTCGGGGCTGTCCGCGGGGGGACGGCTGCCTTCGGGGGG
GACGGGGCAGGGCGGGGTTCGGCTTCTGGCGTGTGACCGGCGGCTCTAGAGCCTCTGCTAACCATGTTCA
TGCCTTCTTCTTTTTCCTACAGCTCCTGGGCAACGTGCTGGTTATTGTGCTGTCTCATCATTTTGGCAAA
GAATTGCTAGCATAACTTCGTATAGCATACATTATACGAAGTTATAGCCACCGCGGTGGCGGCCGCTCTA
GAATCATAATCAGCCATACCACATTTGTAGAGGTTTTACTTGCTTTAAAAAACCTCCCACACCTCCCCCT
GAACCTGAAACATAAAATGAATGCAATTGTTGTTGTTAACTTGTTTATTGCAGCTTATAATGGTTACAAA
TAAAGCAATAGCATCACAAATTTCACAAATAAAGCATTTTTTTCACTGCATTCTAGTTGTGGTTTGTCCA
AACTCATCAATGTATCTTAACTAGAATCATAATCAGCCATACCACATTTGTAGAGGTTTTACTTGCTTTA
AAAAACCTCCCACACCTCCCCCTGAACCTGAAACATAAAATGAATGCAATTGTTGTTGTTAACTTGTTTA
TTGCAGCTTATAATGGTTACAAATAAAGCAATAGCATCACAAATTTCACAAATAAAGCATTTTTTTCACT
GCATTCTAGTTGTGGTTTGTCCAAACTCATCAATGTATCTTAACTAGAATCATAATCAGCCATACCACAT
TTGTAGAGGTTTTACTTGCTTTAAAAAACCTCCCACACCTCCCCCTGAACCTGAAACATAAAATGAATGC
AATTGTTGTTGTTAACTTGTTTATTGCAGCTTATAATGGTTACAAATAAAGCAATAGCATCACAAATTTC
ACAAATAAAGCATTTTTTTCACTGCATTCTAGTTGTGGTTTGTCCAAACTCATCAATGTATCTTAACTAG
TGGATCTCATGCCTAGGATAACTTCGTATAGCATACATTATACGAAGTTATAGGCGCGCCATGCCTGAAC
CCTCTAAGTCTGCTCCAGCCCCTAAAAAGGGTTCTAAGAAGGCTATCACTAAGGCGCAGAAGAAGGATGG
TAAGAAGCGTAAGCGCAGCCGCAAGGAGAGCTATTCTATCTATGTGTACAAGGTTCTGAAGCAGGTCCAC
CCCGACACCGGCATCTCATCCAAGGCCATGGGGATCATGAACTCCTTCGTCAACGACATCTTCGAGCGCA
TCGCGGGCGAGGCTTCTCGCCTGGCTCACTACAATAAGCGCTCGACCATCACCTCCAGGGAGATTCAGAC
GGCTGTGCGCCTGCTGCTGCCTGGGGAGCTGGCTAAGCATGCTGTGTCCGAGGGCACTAAGGCAGTTACC
AAGTACACTAGCTCTAAGGATCCACCGGTCGCCACCATGAGCAAAGGAGAAGAACTTTTCACTGGAGTTG
TCCCAATTCTTGTTGAATTAGATGGTGATGTTAATGGGCACAAATTTTCTGTCCGTGGAGAGGGTGAAGG
TGATGCTACAAACGGAAAACTCACCCTTAAATTTATTTGCACTACTGGAAAACTACCTGTTCCGTGGCCA
ACACTTGTCACTACTCTGACCTATGGTGTTCAATGCTTTTCCCGTTATCCGGATCACATGAAACGGCATG
ACTTTTTCAAGAGTGCCATGCCCGAAGGTTATGTACAGGAACGCACTATATCTTTCAAAGATGACGGGAC
CTACAAGACGCGTGCTGAAGTCAAGTTTGAAGGTGATACCCTTGTTAATCGTATCGAGTTAAAGGGTATT
GATTTTAAAGAAGATGGAAACATTCTTGGACACAAACTCGAGTACAACTTTAACTCACACAATGTATACA
TCACGGCAGACAAACAAAAGAATGGAATCAAAGCTAACTTCAAAATTCGCCACAACGTTGAAGATGGTTC
CGTTCAACTAGCAGACCATTATCAACAAAATACTCCAATTGGCGATGGCCCTGTCCTTTTACCAGACAAC
CATTACCTGTCGACACAATCTGTCCTTTCGAAAGATCCCAACGAAAAGCGTGACCACATGGTCCTTCTTG
AGTTTGTAACTGCTGCTGGGATTACACATGGCATGGATGAGCTCTACAAATGATTAATTAAAACCTCTGG
ATTACAAAATTTGTGAAAGATTGACTGGTATTCTTAACTATGTTGCTCCTTTTACGCTATGTGGATACGC
TGCTTTAATGCCTTTGTATCATGCTATTGCTTCCCGTATGGCTTTCATTTTCTCCTCCTTGTATAAATCC
TGGTTGCTGTCTCTTTATGAGGAGTTGTGGCCCGTTGTCAGGCAACGTGGCGTGGTGTGCACTGTGTTTG
CTGACGCAACCCCCACTGGTTGGGGCATTGCCACCACCTGTCAGCTCCTTTCCGGGACTTTCGCTTTCCC
CCTCCCTATTGCCACGGCGGAACTCATCGCCGCCTGCCTTGCCCGCTGCTGGACAGGGGCTCGGCTGTTG
GGCACTGACAATTCCGTGGTGTTGTCGGGGAAATCATCGTCCTTTCCTTGGCTGCTCGCCTGTGTTGCCA
CCTGGATTCTGCGCGGGACGTCCTTCTGCTACGTCCCTTCGGCCCTCAATCCAGCGGACCTTCCTTCCCG
CGGCCTGCTGCCGGCTCTGCGGCCTCTTCCGCGTCTTCGCCTTCGCCCTCAGACGAGTCGGATCTCCCTT
TGGGCCGCCTCCCCGCAGGATCCACTAGAGCGGCCGCCTAGAGCTCGCTGATCAGCCTCGACTGTGCCTT
CTAGTTGCCAGCCATCTGTTGTTTGCCCCTCCCCCGTGCCTTCCTTGACCCTGGAAGGTGCCACTCCCAC
TGTCCTTTCCTAATAAAATGAGGAAATTGCATCGCATTGTCTGAGTAGGTGTCATTCTATTCTGGGGGGT
GGGGTGGGGCAGGACAGCAAGGGGGAGGATTGGGAAGACAATAGCAGGCATGCTGGGGATGCGGTGGGCT
CTATGGCTTCTGAGGCGGAAAGAACCAGCTGGGGCTCGACTAGAGCTTGCGGAACCCTTAAGCTTGTCAT
TCGAATTTAGACACCCACATGGTGGCTCATGACCATCTATCTATAAATGGATCTGATTTTCATGTCTGGC
AGTGTACAGAAGCTAACTGAAGAAAGGTGGAAGACCCACAAGAGTTCAAGGTACCCAATTCGCCCTATAG
TGAGTCGTATTACAATTCACTGGCCGTCGTTTTACAACGTCGTGACTGGGAAAACCCTGGCGTTACCCAA
CTTAATCGCCTTGCAGCACATCCCCCTTTCGCCAGCTGGCGTAATAGCGAAGAGGCCCGCACCGATCGCC
CTTCCCAACAGTTGCGCAGCCTGAATGGCGAATGGAAATTGTAAGCGTTAATATTTTGTTAAAATTCGCG
TTAAATTTTTGTTAAATCAGCTCATTTTTTAACCAATAGGCCGAAATCGGCAAAATCCCTTATAAATCAA
AAGAATAGACCGAGATAGGGT
[37 nt withheld, positions 7442-7478]
AAAGAACGTGGACTCCAACGTCAAAGG
[49 nt withheld, positions 7506-7554]
T
[91 nt withheld, positions 7556-7646]
G
[124 nt withheld, positions 7648-7771]
CAG
