Features (pLannotate 1.2.2; 27 found; start..end, strand, type, name):
    167..546     +  enhancer       CMV enhancer: human cytomegalovirus immediate early enhancer
    548..825     +  promoter       chicken β-actin promoter: No description available
    826..1842    +  intron         chimeric intron: chimera between introns from chicken β-actin and rabbit β-globin
   1902..1935    +  protein_bind   loxP: Cre-mediated recombination occurs in the 8-bp core sequence (GCATACAT). Cre recombinase
   1938..1963    +  misc_feature   MCS (fragment): pBluescript multiple cloning site
   1963..2045    +  CDS            large T antigen (fragment): large T antigen from SV40 (simian virus 40)
   2068..2189    +  polyA_signal   SV40 poly(A) signal: SV40 polyadenylation signal
   2196..2278    +  CDS            large T antigen (fragment): large T antigen from SV40 (simian virus 40)
   2301..2422    +  polyA_signal   SV40 poly(A) signal: SV40 polyadenylation signal
   2429..2511    +  CDS            large T antigen (fragment): large T antigen from SV40 (simian virus 40)
   2534..2655    +  polyA_signal   SV40 poly(A) signal: SV40 polyadenylation signal
   2678..2711    +  protein_bind   loxP: Cre-mediated recombination occurs in the 8-bp core sequence (GCATACAT). Cre recombinase
   2721..3098    +  CDS            H2BC3: H2B1B_HUMAN - Also known as H2BFF, HIST1H2BB Experimental evidence at protein level: Swiss-Prot protein existence level 1. Core component of nucleosome. Nucleosomes wrap and compact DNA into chromatin, limiting DNA accessibility to the cellular machineries which require DNA as a template. Histones thereby play a central role in transcription regulation, DNA repair, DNA replication and chromosomal stability. DNA accessibility is regulated via a complex set of post-translational modifications of histones, also called histone code, and nucleosome remodeling. From Homo sapiens (Human).
   3117..3830    +  CDS            Superfolder GFP: Superfolder GFP is a basic (constitutively fluorescent) green fluorescent protein published in 2005, derived from Aequorea victoria. It is reported to be a very rapidly-maturing weak dimer.
   3842..4426    +  misc_feature   WPRE: woodchuck hepatitis virus posttranscriptional regulatory element
   4471..4695    +  polyA_signal   bGH poly(A) signal: bovine growth hormone polyadenylation signal
   4699..4720    +  promoter       SV40 promoter (fragment): SV40 enhancer and early promoter
   4893..4911    -  promoter       T7 promoter: promoter for bacteriophage T7 RNA polymerase
   4914..5071    +  CDS            lacZα (fragment): LacZα fragment of β-galactosidase; lacZ fragment
   5103..5531    -  rep_origin     f1 ori (sequence partly withheld): f1 bacteriophage origin of replication; arrow indicates direction of (+) strand synthesis
   5558..5662    +  promoter       AmpR promoter: bla
   5663..6523    +  CDS            AmpR: β-lactamase; bla; confers resistance to ampicillin, carbenicillin, and related antibiotics
   6694..7282    +  rep_origin     ori: high-copy-number ColE1/pMB1/pBR322/pUC origin of replication
   7465..7557    +  CDS            lacI (fragment): lac repressor; lacI; The lac repressor binds to the lac operator to inhibit transcription in E. coli. This inhibition can be relieved by adding lactose or isopropyl-β-D-thiogalactopyranoside (IPTG).
   7570..7591    +  protein_bind   CAP binding site: CAP binding activates transcription in the presence of cAMP. E. coli catabolite activator protein
   7606..7636    +  promoter       lac promoter: promoter for the E. coli lac operon
   7644..7660    +  protein_bind   lac operator: The lac repressor binds to the lac operator to inhibit transcription in E. coli. This inhibition can be relieved by adding lactose or isopropyl-β-D-thiogalactopyranoside (IPTG). lac repressor encoded by lacI
>Addgene plasmid #136064 | CAG-loxP-3xpA-loxP-H2B-sfGFP | addgene full sequence | sequence record 274428 | Addgene NGS Result
CTGATGGAACAGGTAACAAAGGCAAACACTAATCATGATCAGCAAGATGAAGCAGAAAGGGAACAAGGGG
ATATTAAATGTGTATAGACACGCTAGAGAGATGGCTCAGCAGTTAAGAGAACTAGCTGGTCTTTCAGAGG
TCCTGAGATCAATACCGGTCATGGTCGACATTGATTATTGACTAGTTATTAATAGTAATCAATTACGGGG
TCATTAGTTCATAGCCCATATATGGAGTTCCGCGTTACATAACTTACGGTAAATGGCCCGCCTGGCTGAC
CGCCCAACGACCCCCGCCCATTGACGTCAATAATGACGTATGTTCCCATAGTAACGCCAATAGGGACTTT
CCATTGACGTCAATGGGTGGAGTATTTACGGTAAACTGCCCACTTGGCAGTACATCAAGTGTATCATATG
CCAAGTACGCCCCCTATTGACGTCAATGACGGTAAATGGCCCGCCTGGCATTATGCCCAGTACATGACCT
TATGGGACTTTCCTACTTGGCAGTACATCTACGTATTAGTCATCGCTATTACCATGGTCGAGGTGAGCCC
CACGTTCTGCTTCACTCTCCCCATCTCCCCCCCCTCCCCACCCCCAATTTTGTATTTATTTATTTTTTAA
TTATTTTGTGCAGCGATGGGGGCGGGGGGGGGGGGGGGGCGCGCGCCGGGGGGGGGGGGGGGGGGGGGGG
GGGGGGGSGGGGSGRGGCGGRGAGGTGCGGCGGCAGCCAATCAGAGCGGCGCGCTCCGAAAGTTTCCTTT
TATGGCGAGGCGGCGGCGGCGGCGGCCCTATAAAAAGCGAAGCGCGCGGCGGGCGGGAGTCGCTGCGCGC
TGCCTTCGCCCCGTGCCCCGCTCCGCCGCCGCCTCGCGCCGCCCGCCCCGGCTCTGACTGACCGCGTTAC
TCCCACAGGTGAGCGGGCGGGACGGCCCTTCTCCTCCGGGCTGTAATTAGCGCTTGGTTTAATGACGGCT
TGTTTCTTTTCTGTGGCTGCGTGAAAGCCTTGAGGGGCTCCGGGAGGGCCCTTTGTGCGGGGGGAGCGGC
TCGGGGGGTGCGTGCGTGTGTGTGTGCGTGGGGAGCGCCGCGTGCGGCTCCGCGCTGCCCGGCGGCTGTG
AGCGCTGCGGGCGCGGCGCGGGGCTTTGTGCGCTCCGCAGTGTGCGCGAGGGGAGCGCGGCCGGGGGCGG
TGCCCCGCGGTGCGGGGGGGGCTGCGAGGGGAACAAAGGCTGCGTGCGGGGTGTGTGCGTGGGGGGGTGA
GCAGGGGGTGTGGGCGCGTCGGTCGGGCTGCAACCCCCCCTGCACCCCCCTCCCCGAGTTGCTGAGCACG
GCCCGGCTTCGGGTGCGGGGCTCCGTACGGGGCGTGGCGCGGGGCTCGCCGTGCCGGGCGGGGGGTGGCG
GCAGGTGGGGGTGCCGGGCGGGGCGGGGCCGCCTCGGGCCGGGGRGGGCTCGGGGGRGGGGCGCGGCGGC
CCCCGGAGCGCCGGCGGCTGTCGAGGCGCGGCGAGCCGCAGCCATTGCCTTTTATGGTAATCGTGCGAGA
GGGCGCAGGGACTTCCTTTGTCCCAAATCTGTGCGGAGCCGAAATCTGGGAGGCGCCGCCGCACCCCCTC
TAGCGGGCGCGGGGCGAAGCGGTGCGGCGCCGGCAGGAAGGAAATGGGCGGGGAGGGCCTTCGTGCGTCG
CCGCGCCGCCGTCCCCTTCTCCCTCTCCAGCCTCGGGGCTGTCCGCGGGGGGACGGCTGCCTTCGGGGGG
GACGGGGCAGGGCGGGGTTCGGCTTCTGGCGTGTGACCGGCGGCTCTAGAGCCTCTGCTAACCATGTTCA
TGCCTTCTTCTTTTTCCTACAGCTCCTGGGCAACGTGCTGGTTATTGTGCTGTCTCATCATTTTGGCAAA
GAATTGCTAGCATAACTTCGTATAGCATACATTATACGAAGTTATAGCCACCGCGGTGGCGGCCGCTCTA
GAATCATAATCAGCCATACCACATTTGTAGAGGTTTTACTTGCTTTAAAAAACCTCCCACACCTCCCCCT
GAACCTGAAACATAAAATGAATGCAATTGTTGTTGTTAACTTGTTTATTGCAGCTTATAATGGTTACAAA
TAAAGCAATAGCATCACAAATTTCACAAATAAAGCATTTTTTTCACTGCATTCTAGTTGTGGTTTGTCCA
AACTCATCAATGTATCTTAACTAGAATCATAATCAGCCATACCACATTTGTAGAGGTTTTACTTGCTTTA
AAAAACCTCCCACACCTCCCCCTGAACCTGAAACATAAAATGAATGCAATTGTTGTTGTTAACTTGTTTA
TTGCAGCTTATAATGGTTACAAATAAAGCAATAGCATCACAAATTTCACAAATAAAGCATTTTTTTCACT
GCATTCTAGTTGTGGTTTGTCCAAACTCATCAATGTATCTTAACTAGAATCATAATCAGCCATACCACAT
TTGTAGAGGTTTTACTTGCTTTAAAAAACCTCCCACACCTCCCCCTGAACCTGAAACATAAAATGAATGC
AATTGTTGTTGTTAACTTGTTTATTGCAGCTTATAATGGTTACAAATAAAGCAATAGCATCACAAATTTC
ACAAATAAAGCATTTTTTTCACTGCATTCTAGTTGTGGTTTGTCCAAACTCATCAATGTATCTTAACTAG
TGGATCTCATGCCTAGGATAACTTCGTATAGCATACATTATACGAAGTTATAGGCGCGCCATGCCTGAAC
CCTCTAAGTCTGCTCCAGCCCCTAAAAAGGGTTCTAAGAAGGCTATCACTAAGGCGCAGAAGAAGGATGG
TAAGAAGCGTAAGCGCAGCCGCAAGGAGAGCTATTCTATCTATGTGTACAAGGTTCTGAAGCAGGTCCAC
CCCGACACCGGCATCTCATCCAAGGCCATGGGGATCATGAACTCCTTCGTCAACGACATCTTCGAGCGCA
TCGCGGGCGAGGCTTCTCGCCTGGCTCACTACAATAAGCGCTCGACCATCACCTCCAGGGAGATTCAGAC
GGCTGTGCGCCTGCTGCTGCCTGGGGAGCTGGCTAAGCATGCTGTGTCCGAGGGCACTAAGGCAGTTACC
AAGTACACTAGCTCTAAGGATCCACCGGTCGCCACCATGAGCAAAGGAGAAGAACTTTTCACTGGAGTTG
TCCCAATTCTTGTTGAATTAGATGGTGATGTTAATGGGCACAAATTTTCTGTCCGTGGAGAGGGTGAAGG
TGATGCTACAAACGGAAAACTCACCCTTAAATTTATTTGCACTACTGGAAAACTACCTGTTCCGTGGCCA
ACACTTGTCACTACTCTGACCTATGGTGTTCAATGCTTTTCCCGTTATCCGGATCACATGAAACGGCATG
ACTTTTTCAAGAGTGCCATGCCCGAAGGTTATGTACAGGAACGCACTATATCTTTCAAAGATGACGGGAC
CTACAAGACGCGTGCTGAAGTCAAGTTTGAAGGTGATACCCTTGTTAATCGTATCGAGTTAAAGGGTATT
GATTTTAAAGAAGATGGAAACATTCTTGGACACAAACTCGAGTACAACTTTAACTCACACAATGTATACA
TCACGGCAGACAAACAAAAGAATGGAATCAAAGCTAACTTCAAAATTCGCCACAACGTTGAAGATGGTTC
CGTTCAACTAGCAGACCATTATCAACAAAATACTCCAATTGGCGATGGCCCTGTCCTTTTACCAGACAAC
CATTACCTGTCGACACAATCTGTCCTTTCGAAAGATCCCAACGAAAAGCGTGACCACATGGTCCTTCTTG
AGTTTGTAACTGCTGCTGGGATTACACATGGCATGGATGAGCTCTACAAATGATTAATTAAAACCTCTGG
ATTACAAAATTTGTGAAAGATTGACTGGTATTCTTAACTATGTTGCTCCTTTTACGCTATGTGGATACGC
TGCTTTAATGCCTTTGTATCATGCTATTGCTTCCCGTATGGCTTTCATTTTCTCCTCCTTGTATAAATCC
TGGTTGCTGTCTCTTTATGAGGAGTTGTGGCCCGTTGTCAGGCAACGTGGCGTGGTGTGCACTGTGTTTG
CTGACGCAACCCCCACTGGTTGGGGCATTGCCACCACCTGTCAGCTCCTTTCCGGGACTTTCGCTTTCCC
CCTCCCTATTGCCACGGCGGAACTCATCGCCGCCTGCCTTGCCCGCTGCTGGACAGGGGCTCGGCTGTTG
GGCACTGACAATTCCGTGGTGTTGTCGGGGAAATCATCGTCCTTTCCTTGGCTGCTCGCCTGTGTTGCCA
CCTGGATTCTGCGCGGGACGTCCTTCTGCTACGTCCCTTCGGCCCTCAATCCAGCGGACCTTCCTTCCCG
CGGCCTGCTGCCGGCTCTGCGGCCTCTTCCGCGTCTTCGCCTTCGCCCTCAGACGAGTCGGATCTCCCTT
TGGGCCGCCTCCCCGCAGGATCCACTAGAGCGGCCGCCTAGAGCTCGCTATCAGCCTCGACTGTGCCTTC
TAGTTGCCAGCCATCTGTTGTTTGCCCCTCCCCCGTGCCTTCCTTGACCCTGGAAGGTGCCACTCCCACT
GTCCTTTCCTAATAAAATGAGGAAATTGCATCGCATTGTCTGAGTAGGTGTCATTCTATTCTGGGGGGTG
GGGTGGGGCAGGACAGCAAGGGGGAGGATTGGGAAGACAATAGCAGGCATGCTGGGGATGCGGTGGGCTC
TATGGCTTCTGAGGCGGAAAGAACCAGCTGGGGCTCGACTAGAGCTTGCGGAACCCTTAAGCTTGTCATT
CGAATTTAGACACCCACATGGTGGCTCATGACCATCTATCTATAAATGGATCTGATTTTCATGTCTGGCA
GTGTACAGAAGCTAACTGAAGAAAGGTGGAAGACCCACAAGAGTTCAAGGTACCCAATTCGCCCTATAGT
GAGTCGTATTACAATTCACTGGCCGTCGTTTTACAACGTCGTGACTGGGAAAACCCTGGCGTTACCCAAC
TTAATCGCCTTGCAGCACATCCCCCTTTCGCCAGCTGGCGTAATAGCGAAGAGGCCCGCACCGATCGCCC
TTCCCAACAGTTGCGCAGCCTGAATGGCGAATGGCAAATTGTAAGCGTTAATATTTTGTTAAAATTCGCG
TTAAATTTTTGTTAAATCAGCTCATTTTTTAACCAATAGGCCGAAATCGGCAAAATCCCTTATAAATCAA
AAGAATAGACCGAGATAGGGT
[37 nt withheld, positions 5202-5238]
AAAGAACGTGGACTCCAACGTCAAAGG
[49 nt withheld, positions 5266-5314]
T
[91 nt withheld, positions 5316-5406]
G
[124 nt withheld, positions 5408-5531]
CAGGTGGCACTTTTCGGGGAAATGTGCGCGGAACCCCTATTTGTTTATTTTTCTAAATACATTCAAATAT
GTATCCGCTCATGAGACAATAACCCTGATAAATGCTTCAATAATATTGAAAAAGGAAGAGTATGAGTATT
CAACATTTCCGTGTCGCCCTTATTCCCTTTTTTGCGGCATTTTGCCTTCCTGTTTTTGCTCACCCAGAAA
CGCTGGTGAAAGTAAAAGATGCTGAAGATCAGTTGGGTGCACGAGTGGGTTACATCGAACTGGATCTCAA
CAGCGGTAAGATCCTTGAGAGTTTTCGCCCCGAAGAACGTTTTCCAATGATGAGCACTTTTAAAGTTCTG
CTATGTGGCGCGGTATTATCCCGTATTGACGCCGGGCAAGAGCAACTCGGTCGCCGCATACACTATTCTC
AGAATGACTTGGTTGAGTACTCACCAGTCACAGAAAAGCATCTTACGGATGGCATGACAGTAAGAGAATT
ATGCAGTGCTGCCATAACCATGAGTGATAACACTGCGGCCAACTTACTTCTGACAACGATCGGAGGACCG
AAGGAGCTAACCGCTTTTTTGCACAACATGGGGGATCATGTAACTCGCCTTGATCGTTGGGAACCGGAGC
TGAATGAAGCCATACCAAACGACGAGCGTGACACCACGATGCCTGTAGCAATGGCAACAACGTTGCGCAA
ACTATTAACTGGCGAACTACTTACTCTAGCTTCCCGGCAACAATTAATAGACTGGATGGAGGCGGATAAA
GTTGCAGGACCACTTCTGCGCTCGGCCCTTCCGGCTGGCTGGTTTATTGCTGATAAATCTGGAGCCGGTG
AGCGTGGGTCTCGCGGTATCATTGCAGCACTGGGGCCAGATGGTAAGCCCTCCCGTATCGTAGTTATCTA
CACGACGGGGAGTCAGGCAACTATGGATGAACGAAATAGACAGATCGCTGAGATAGGTGCCTCACTGATT
AAGCATTGGTAACTGTCAGACCAAGTTTACTCATATATACTTTAGATTGATTTAAAACTTCATTTTTAAT
TTAAAAGGATCTAGGTGAAGATCCTTTTTGATAATCTCATGACCAAAATCCCTTAACGTGAGTTTTCGTT
CCACTGAGCGTCAGACCCCGTAGAAAAGATCAAAGGATCTTCTTGAGATCCTTTTTTTCTGCGCGTAATC
TGCTGCTTGCAAACAAAAAAACCACCGCTACCAGCGGTGGTTTGTTTGCCGGATCAAGAGCTACCAACTC
TTTTTCCGAAGGTAACTGGCTTCAGCAGAGCGCAGATACCAAATACTGTTCTTCTAGTGTAGCCGTAGTT
AGGCCACCACTTCAAGAACTCTGTAGCACCGCCTACATACCTCGCTCTGCTAATCCTGTTACCAGTGGCT
GCTGCCAGTGGCGATAAGTCGTGTCTTACCGGGTTGGACTCAAGACGATAGTTACCGGATAAGGCGCAGC
GGTCGGGCTGAACGGGGGGTTCGTGCACACAGCCCAGCTTGGAGCGAACGACCTACACCGAACTGAGATA
CCTACAGCGTGAGCTATGAGAAAGCGCCACGCTTCCCGAAGGGAGAAAGGCGGACAGGTATCCGGTAAGC
GGCAGGGTCGGAACAGGAGAGCGCACGAGGGAGCTTCCAGGGGGAAACGCCTGGTATCTTTATAGTCCTG
TCGGGTTTCGCCACCTCTGACTTGAGCGTCGATTTTTGTGATGCTCGTCAGGGGGGCGGAGCCTATGGAA
AAACGCCAGCAACGCGGCCTTTTTACGGTTCCTGGCCTTTTGCTGGCCTTTTGCTCACATGTTCTTTCCT
GCGTTATCCCCTGATTCTGTGGATAACCGTATTACCGCCTTTGAGTGAGCTGATACCGCTCGCCGCAGCC
GAACGACCGAGCGCAGCGAGTCAGTGAGCGAGGAAGCGGAAGAGCGCCCAATACGCAAACCGCCTCTCCC
CGCGCGTTGGCCGATTCATTAATGCAGCTGGCACGACAGGTTTCCCGACTGGAAAGCGGGCAGTGAGCGC
AACGCAATTAATGTGAGTTAGCTCACTCATTAGGCACCCCAGGCTTTACACTTTATGCTTCCGGCTCGTA
TGTTGTGTGGAATTGTGAGCGGATAACAATTTCACACAGGAAACAGCTATGACCATGATTACGCCAAGCG
CGCAATTAAGTTTAAACAAGGGCAGGATGTGTCAAACTGCCAATAGAGAACTACTTACTCTTCAGGCTGA
AG
